>Addgene plasmid #180467 | pAG8H-EWS_1-264 | addgene full sequence | sequence record 359561 | Addgene NGS Result
ATTAATACGACTCACTATAGGGAGACCACAACGGTTTCCCTCTAGAAATAATTTTGTTTAACTTTAAGAA
GGAGATATACCATATGGACCACCATCACCACCACCATCACCATGCTAGCGAGAATCTTTATTTTCAGGGC
GCCGCGAGCACCGATTATAGCACCTATAGCCAGGCCGCGGCCCAGCAGGGTTATAGCGCCTATACCGCGC
AGCCGACCCAGGGTTATGCCCAGACCACCCAGGCGTATGGCCAGCAGAGCTATGGTACCTATGGCCAGCC
GACCGATGTGAGCTATACCCAGGCCCAGACCACCGCGACCTATGGTCAGACCGCCTATGCCACCAGCTAT
GGTCAGCCGCCGACCGGTTATACCACCCCGACCGCCCCGCAGGCCTATAGCCAGCCGGTTCAGGGCTATG
GTACCGGTGCCTATGATACCACCACCGCCACCGTGACCACCACCCAGGCAAGCTATGCGGCCCAGAGCGC
CTATGGTACCCAGCCGGCATATCCGGCCTATGGTCAGCAGCCGGCGGCCACCGCACCGACCCGCCCGCAG
GATGGTAACAAACCGACCGAAACCAGCCAGCCGCAGAGCAGCACCGGCGGTTATAACCAGCCGAGCCTGG
GTTATGGCCAGAGCAATTATAGCTATCCGCAGGTTCCGGGCAGCTATCCGATGCAGCCGGTTACCGCACC
GCCGAGCTATCCGCCGACCAGCTATAGCAGCACCCAGCCGACCAGCTATGATCAGAGCAGCTATAGCCAG
CAGAACACCTATGGTCAGCCGAGCAGCTATGGCCAGCAGAGCAGCTATGGTCAACAAAGCAGCTATGGTC
AGCAGCCGCCGACCAGCTATCCGCCGCAGACCGGTAGCTATAGCCAGGCTCCGAGCCAGTATAGCCAGCA
GAGCTCTTCTTATGGCCAGCAGTGAGGATCCGGCTGCTAACAAAGCCCGAAAGGAAGCTGAGTTGGCTGC
TGCCACCGCTGAGCAATAACTAGCATAACCCCTTGGGGCCTCTAAACGGGTCTTGAGGGGTTTTTTGCTG
AAAGGAGGAACTATATCCGGATATCCCGCAAGAGGCCCGGCAGTACCGGCATAACCAAGCCTATGCCTAC
AGCATCCAGGGTGACGGTGCCGAGGATGACGATGAGCGCATTGTTAGATTTCATACACGGTGCCTGACTG
CGTTAGCAATTTAACTGTGATAAACTACCGCATTAAAGCTTATCGGATGATAAGCTGTCAAACATGAGAA
TTCTTGAAGACGAAAGGGCCTCGTGATACGCCTATTTTTATAGGTTAATGTCATGATAATAATGGTTTCT
TAGACGTCAGGTGGCACTTTTCGGGGAAATGTGCGCGGAACCCCTATTTGTTTATTTTTCTAAATACATT
CAAATATGTATCCGCTCATGAGACAATAACCCTGATAAATGCTTCAATAATATTGAAAAAGGAAGAGTAT
GAGTATTCAACATTTCCGTGTCGCCCTTATTCCCTTTTTTGCGGCATTTTGCCTTCCTGTTTTTGCTCAC
CCAGAAACGCTGGTGAAAGTAAAAGATGCTGAAGATCAGTTGGGTGCACGAGTGGGTTACATCGAACTGG
ATCTCAACAGCGGTAAGATCCTTGAGAGTTTTCGCCCCGAAGAACGTTTTCCAATGATGAGCACTTTTAA
AGTTCTGCTATGTGGCGCGGTATTATCCCGTGTTGACGCCGGGCAAGAGCAACTCGGTCGCCGCATACAC
TATTCTCAGAATGACTTGGTTGAGTACTCACCAGTCACAGAAAAGCATCTTACGGATGGCATGACAGTAA
GAGAATTATGCAGTGCTGCCATAACCATGAGTGATAACACTGCGGCCAACTTACTTCTGACAACGATCGG
AGGACCGAAGGAGCTAACCGCTTTTTTGCACAACATGGGGGATCATGTAACTCGCCTTGATCGTTGGGAA
CCGGAGCTGAATGAAGCCATACCAAACGACGAGCGTGACACCACGATGCCTGCAGCAATGGCAACAACGT
TGCGCAAACTATTAACTGGCGAACTACTTACTCTAGCTTCCCGGCAACAATTAATAGACTGGATGGAGGC
GGATAAAGTTGCAGGACCACTTCTGCGCTCGGCCCTTCCGGCTGGCTGGTTTATTGCTGATAAATCTGGA
GCCGGTGAGCGTGGGTCTCGCGGTATCATTGCAGCACTGGGGCCAGATGGTAAGCCCTCCCGTATCGTAG
TTATCTACACGACGGGGAGTCAGGCAACTATGGATGAACGAAATAGACAGATCGCTGAGATAGGTGCCTC
ACTGATTAAGCATTGGTAACTGTCAGACCAAGTTTACTCATATATACTTTAGATTGATTTAAAACTTCAT
TTTTAATTTAAAAGGATCTAGGTGAAGATCCTTTTTGATAATCTCATGACCAAAATCCCTTAACGTGAGT
TTTCGTTCCACTGAGCGTCAGACCCCGTAGAAAAGATCAAAGGATCTTCTTGAGATCCTTTTTTTCTGCG
CGTAATCTGCTGCTTGCAAACAAAAAAACCACCGCTACCAGCGGTGGTTTGTTTGCCGGATCAAGAGCTA
CCAACTCTTTTTCCGAAGGTAACTGGCTTCAGCAGAGCGCAGATACCAAATACTGTCCTTCTAGTGTAGC
CGTAGTTAGGCCACCACTTCAAGAACTCTGTAGCACCGCCTACATACCTCGCTCTGCTAATCCTGTTACC
AGTGGCTGCTGCCAGTGGCGATAAGTCGTGTCTTACCGGGTTGGACTCAAGACGATAGTTACCGGATAAG
GCGCAGCGGTCGGGCTGAACGGGGGGTTCGTGCACACAGCCCAGCTTGGAGCGAACGACCTACACCGAAC
TGAGATACCTACAGCGTGAGCTATGAGAAAGCGCCACGCTTCCCGAAGGGAGAAAGGCGGACAGGTATCC
GGTAAGCGGCAGGGTCGGAACAGGAGAGCGCACGAGGGAGCTTCCAGGGGGAAACGCCTGGTATCTTTAT
AGTCCTGTCGGGTTTCGCCACCTCTGACTTGAGCGTCGATTTTTGTGATGCTCGTCAGGGGGGCGGAGCC
TATGGAAAAACGCCAGCAACGCGGCCTTTTTACGGTTCCTGGCCTTTTGCTGGCCTTTTGCTCACATGTT
CTTTCCTGCGTTATCCCCTGATTCTGTGGATAACCGTATTACCGCCTTTGAGTGAGCTGATACCGCTCGC
CGCAGCCGAACGACCGAGCGCAGCGAGTCAGTGAGCGAGGAAGCGGAAGAGCGCCTGATGCGGTATTTTC
TCCTTACGCATCTGTGCGGTATTTCACACCGCAATGGTGCACTCTCAGTACAATCTGCTCTGATGCCGCA
TAGTTAAGCCAGTATACACTCCGCTATCGCTACGTGACTGGGTCATGGCTGCGCCCCGACACCCGCCAAC
ACCCGCTGACGCGCCCTGACGGGCTTGTCTGCTCCCGGCATCCGCTTACAGACAAGCTGTGACCGTCTCC
GGGAGCTGCATGTGTCAGAGGTTTTCACCGTCATCACCGAAACGCGCGAGGCAGCTGCGGTAAAGCTCAT
CAGCGTGGTCGTGAAGCGATTCACAGATGTCTGCCTGTTCATCCGCGTCCAGCTCGTTGAGTTTCTCCAG
AAGCGTTAATGTCTGGCTTCTGATAAAGCGGGCCATGTTAAGGGCGGTTTTTTCCTGTTTGGTCACTGAT
GCCTCCGTGTAAGGGGGATTTCTGTTCATGGGGGTAATGATACCGATGAAACGAGAGAGGATGCTCACGA
TACGGGTTACTGATGATGAACATGCCCGGTTACTGGAACGTCGTGAGGGTAAACAACTGGCGGTATGGAT
GCGGCGGGACCAGAGAAAAATCACTCAGGGTCAATGCCAGCGCTTCGTTAATACAGATGTAGGTGTTCCA
CAGGGTAGCCAGCAGCATCCTGCGATGCAGATCCGGAACATAATGGTGCAGGGCGCTGACTTCCGCGTTT
CCAGACTTTACGAAACACGGAAACCGAAGACCATTCATGTTGTTGCTCAGGTCGCAGACGTTTTGCAGCA
GCAGTCGCTTCACGTTCGCTCGCGTATCGGTGATTCATTCTGCTAACCAGTAAGGCAACCCCGCCAGCCT
AGCCGGGTCCTCAACGACAGGAGCACGATCATGCACACCCGTGGCCAGGACCCAACGCTGCCCGAGATGC
GCCGCGTGCGGCTGCTGGAGATGGCGGACGCGATGGATATGTTCTGCCAAGGGTTGGTTTGCGCATTCAC
AGTTCTCCGCAAGAATTGATTGGCTCCAATTCTTGGAGTGGTGAATCCGTTAGCGAGGTGCCGCCGGCTT
CCATTCAGGTCGAGGTGGCCCGGCTCCATGCACCGCGACGCAACGCGGGGAGGCAGACAAGGTATAGGGC
GGCACCTACAATCCATGACAAGGTATAGGGCGGCACCTACAATCCATGCCAACCCGTTCCATGTGCTCGC
CGAGGCGGCATAAATCGCCGTGACGATCAGCGGTCCAATGATCGAAGTTAGGCTGGTAAGAGCCGCGAGC
GATCCTTGAAGCTGTCCCTGATGGTCGTCATCTACCTGCCTGGACAGCATGGCCTGCAACGCGGGCATCC
CGATGCCGCCGGAAGCGAGAAGAATCATAATGGGGAAGGCCATCCAGCCTCGCGTCGCGAACGCCAGCAA
GACGTAGCCCAGCGCGTCGGCCGCCATGCCGGCGATAATGGCCTGCTTCTCGCCGAAACGTTTGGTGGCG
GGACCAGTGACGAAGGCTTGAGCGAGGGCGTGCAAGATTCCGAATACCGCAAGCGACAGGCCGATCATCG
TCGCGCTCCAGCGAAAGCGGTCCTCGCCGAAAATGACCCAGAGCGCTGCCGGCACCTGTCCTACGAGTTG
CATGATAAAGAAGACAGTCATAAGTGCGGCGACGATAGTCATGCCCCGCGCCCACCGGAAGGAGCTGACT
GGGTTGAAGGCTCTCAAGGGCATCGGTTGACGCTCTCCCTTATGCGACTCCTGCATTAGGAAGCAGCCCA
GTAGTAGGTTGAGGCCGTTGAGCACCGCCGCCGCAAGGAATGGTGCATGCAAGGAGATGGAGCCCAACAG
TCCCCCCATGCAAGGAGATGGAGCCCAACAGTCCCCATGCAAGGAGATGGAGCCCAACAGTCCCACGGCC
ACGGGGCCTGCCACCATACCCACGCCGAAACAAGCGCTCATGAGCCCGAAGTGGCGAGCCCGATCTTCCC
CATCGGTGATGTCGGCGATATAGGCGCAAGCAACCGCACCTGTAGCGCCGGTGATGCCGGGTCGGCGATA
TAGGCGCAAGCAACCGCACCTGTAGCGCCGGTGATGCCGGCCACGATGCGTCCGGCGTAGAGGATCGAGA
TCTCGATCCCGCGAA
Features (pLannotate 1.2.2; 19 found; start..end, strand, type, name):
      3..21      +  promoter       T7 promoter: promoter for bacteriophage T7 RNA polymerase
     53..75      +  RBS            RBS: efficient ribosome binding site from bacteriophage T7 gene 10 (Olins and Rangwala, 1989)
     90..113     +  CDS            8xHis: 8xHis affinity tag
    119..139     +  CDS            capTEV™ (fragment): composite tag for in vivo biotinylation, TEV protease cleavage, and 6xHis tagging
    144..899     +  CDS            EWSR1 (fragment): EWS_HUMAN - Also known as EWS. Experimental evidence at protein level: Swiss-Prot protein existence level 1. Might normally function as a transcriptional repressor. EWS- fusion-proteins (EFPS) may play a role in the tumorigenic process. They may disturb gene expression by mimicking, or interfering with the normal function of CTD-POLII within the transcription initiation complex. They may also contribute to an aberrant activation of the fusion protein target genes. From Homo sapiens (Human).
    943..992     +  CDS            SET1 (fragment): solubility-enhancement tag derived from T7 phage gene 10B
   1000..1047    +  terminator     T7 terminator: transcription terminator for bacteriophage T7 RNA polymerase
   1070..1174    -  CDS            TcR (fragment): tetracycline efflux protein; tet; confers resistance to tetracycline
   1222..1251    -  promoter       tet promoter: E. coli promoter for tetracycline efflux protein gene
   1364..1468    +  promoter       AmpR promoter: bla
   1469..2329    +  CDS            AmpR: β-lactamase; bla; confers resistance to ampicillin, carbenicillin, and related antibiotics
   2500..3088    +  rep_origin     ori: high-copy-number ColE1/pMB1/pBR322/pUC origin of replication
   3274..3413    -  misc_feature   bom: basis of mobility region from pBR322
   3515..3706    -  CDS            rop: Rop protein, which maintains plasmids at low copy number; rop
   3723..4103    +  CDS            YPB1_ECOLX: Protein predicted: Swiss-Prot protein existence level 4. From Escherichia coli.
   4345..4427    -  CDS            TcR (fragment): tetracycline efflux protein; tet; confers resistance to tetracycline
   4427..5116    -  CDS            TcR (fragment): tetracycline efflux protein; tet; confers resistance to tetracycline
   5146..5310    -  CDS            TcR (fragment): tetracycline efflux protein; tet; confers resistance to tetracycline
   5311..5386    -  CDS            TcR (fragment): tetracycline efflux protein; tet; confers resistance to tetracycline
