[The description below was written by a language model from this plasmid's Addgene catalogue record and pLannotate feature annotations shown in this document.]
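Description:
pAG8H-EWS_1-264 is a bacterial expression plasmid built on a pET11-type backbone for producing the N-terminal low-complexity domain of human EWSR1 (EWS RNA binding protein 1) in E. coli. The insert encodes residues 1–264, with residues 265–656 deleted, and is described as synthetic and codon-optimized for E. coli. Transcription is driven by a T7 promoter, so expression requires a host supplying T7 RNA polymerase. An efficient ribosome binding site from T7 gene 10 lies upstream of the open reading frame, and a T7 terminator lies downstream.

In the annotated sequence, an 8xHis affinity tag comes first, followed by a short element matching a TEV protease recognition site, then the EWSR1 fragment. This places the tag at the N-terminus, in agreement with the stated His8-EWS_1-264 design and the removable tag. The catalogue field, however, lists the tag as C-terminal. A short T7 gene 10-derived fragment annotated after the insert is most likely residual vector sequence rather than a functional solubility tag.

The plasmid is maintained through a ColE1/pBR322-type origin accompanied by the bom region and the rop gene, which keeps copy number moderate. Selection is by ampicillin via β-lactamase. Several tetracycline-resistance fragments and the tet promoter appear to be nonfunctional pBR322 remnants. No lacI gene or lac operator was annotated. The sequenced record is 5,405 nt, slightly larger than the catalogue's approximate total of 5,200 bp.

The associated publication concerns NMR resonance assignment of the low-complexity domain of the EWS-FLI1 oncogenic fusion. This suggests use in producing purified, possibly isotope-labelled, protein for structural and biophysical studies.
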