Addgene plasmid #180467: pAG8H-EWS_1-264
Purpose: Expresses the construct His8-EWS_1-264 with a TEV cleavage site for the removal of the His8 tag
Depositing lab: David Libich. Depositing organization: University of Texas Health Science Center at San Antonio. Publication: The (1)H, (15)N and (13)C resonance assignments of the low-complexity domain from the oncogenic fusion protein EWS-FLI1. Johnson CN, Xu X, Holloway SP, Libich DS. Biomol NMR Assign. 2022 Apr;16(1):67-73. doi: 10.1007/s12104-021-10061-4. Epub 2022 Jan 7. PubMed 34994941.
Backbone
  Vector backbone: pET11
  Backbone size w/o insert (bp): 4500
  Total vector size (bp): 5200
  Vector type: Bacterial Expression
Growth in bacteria
  Bacterial resistance: Ampicillin, 100 μg/mL
  Growth temperature: 37°C
  Growth strain: DH5alpha
  Copy number: Unknown
Gene/Insert
  Gene/Insert name: EWSR1 (alt name: EWS RNA binding protein 1)
  Species: H. sapiens (human)
  Insert size (bp): 792
  Mutation: deleted 265-656
  Entrez Gene: EWSR1 (a.k.a. EWS, EWS-FLI1)
  Promoter: T7
  Tag / fusion protein: His8 (C terminal on backbone)
  Cloning method: Restriction Enzyme; 5′ cloning site KasI (unknown if destroyed); 3′ cloning site BamHI (unknown if destroyed)
  Sequencing primers: 5′ T7; 3′ T7 rev
Terms and licenses: Academic/Nonprofit Terms; Industry Terms: Not Available to Industry
Depositor comments: synthetic, codon optimized for expression in E. coli
How to cite: pAG8H-EWS_1-264 was a gift from David Libich (Addgene plasmid # 180467 ; http://n2t.net/addgene:180467 ; RRID:Addgene_180467)
